>Addgene plasmid #232315 | pLenti-mEtfdh-AAG6 | addgene full sequence | sequence record 483791 | Addgene NGS Result
CGGAGCCCAACTTTTCTATACAAAGTTGATCCGATAATCACTAGTAAAATTTTGAATTTTTGTAATTTGT
TTTTGTAATTCTTTAGTTTGTATGTCTGTTGCTATTATGTCTACTATTCTTTCCCCTGCACTGTACCCCC
CAATCCCCCCTTTTCTTTTAAAAGCTAGCGATACCGTCGAGATCCGTTCACTAATCGAATGGATCTGTCT
CTGTCTCTCTCTCCACCTTCTTCTTCTATTCCTTCGGGCCTGTCGGGTCCCCTCGGGGTTGGGAGGTGGG
TCTGAAACGATAATGGTGAATATCCCTGCCTAACTCTATTCACTATAGAAAGTACAGCAAAAACTATTCT
TAAACCTACCAAGCCTCCTACTATCATTATGAATAATTTTATATACCACAGCCAATTTGTTATGTTAAAC
CAATTCCACAAACTTGCCCATTTATCTAATTCCAATAATTCTTGTTCATTCTTTTCTTGCTGGTTTTGCG
ATTCTTCAATTAAGGAGTGTATTAAGCTTGTGTAATTGTTAATTTCTCTGTCCCACTCCATCCAGGTCGT
GTGATTCCAAATCTGTTCCAGAGATTTATTACTCCAACTAGCATTCCAAGGCACAGCAGTGGTGCAAATG
AGTTTTCCAGAGCAACCCCAAATCCCCAGGAGCTGTTGATCCTTTAGGTATCTTTCCACAGCCAGGATTC
TTGCCTGGAGCTGCTTGATGCCCCAGACTGTGAGTTGCAACAGATGCTGTTGCGCCTCAATAGCCCTCAG
CAAATTGTTCTGCTGCTGCACTATACCAGACAATAATTGTCTGGCCTGTACCGTCAGCGTCATTGACGCT
GCGCCCATAGTGCTTCCTGCTGCTCCCAAGAACCCAAGGAACAAAGCTCCTATTCCCACTGCTCTTTTTT
CTCTCTGCACCACTCTTCTCTTTGCCTTGGTGGGTGCTACTCCTAATGGTTCAATTTTTACTACTTTATA
TTTATATAATTCACTTCTCCAATTGTCCCTCATATCTCCTCCTCCAGGTCTGAAGATCAGCGGCCGCTTG
CTGTGCGGTGGTCTTACTTTTGTTTTGCTCTTCCTCTATCTTGTCTAAAGCTTCCTTGGTGTCTTTTATC
TCTATCCTTTGATGCACACAATAGAGGGTTGCTACTGTATTATATAATGATCTAAGTTCTTCTGATCCTG
TCTGAAGGGATGGTTGTAGCTGTCCCAGTATTTGTCTACAGCCTTCTGATGTTTCTAACAGGCCAGGATT
AACTGCGAATCGTTCTAGCTCCCTGCTTGCCCATACTATATGTTTTAATTTATATTTTTTCTTTCCCCCT
GGCCTTAACCGAATTTTTTCCCATCGCGATCTAATTCTCCCCCGCTTAATACTGACGCTCTCGCACCCAT
CTCTCTCCTTCTAGCCTCCGCTAGTCAAAATTTTTGGCGTACTCACCAGTCGCCGCCCCTCGCCTCTTGC
CGTGCGCGCTTCAGCAAGCCGAGTCCTGCGTCGAGAGAGCTCCTCTGGTTTCCCTTTCGCTTTCAAGTCC
CTGTTCGGGCGCCACTGCTAGAGATTTTCCACACTGACTAAAAGGGTCTGAGGGATCTCTAGTTACCAGA
GTCACACAACAGACGGGCACACACTACTTGAAGCACTCAAGGCAAGCTTTATTGAGGCTTAAGCAGTGGG
TTCCCTAGTTAGCCAGAGAGCTCCCAGGCTCAGATCTGGTCTAACCAGAGAGACCCGTTTATGTATCGAG
CTAGGCACTTAAATACAATATCTCTGCAATGCGGCAATTCAGTGGTTCGTCCAATCCATGTCAGACCCGT
CTGTTGCCTTCCTAATAAGGCACGATCGTACCACCTTACTTCCACCAATCGGCATGCACGGTGCTTTTTC
TCTCCTTGTAAGGCATGTTGCTAACTCATCGTTACCATGTTGCAAGACTACAAGAGTATTGCATAAGACT
ACATTAAGCTTGCAGCTCCAGCTTTTGTTCCCTTTAGTGAGGGTTAATTGCGCGCTTGGCGTAATCATGG
TCATAGCTGTTTCCTGTGTGAAATTGTTATCCGCTCACAATTCCACACAACATACGAGCCGGAAGCATAA
AGTGTAAAGCCTGGGGTGCCTAATGAGTGAGCTAACTCACATTAATTGCGTTGCGCTCACTGCCCGCTTT
CCAGTCGGGAAACCTGTCGTGCCAGCTGCATTAATGAATCGGCCAACGCGCGGGGAGAGGCGGTTTGCGT
ATTGGGCGCTCTTCCGCTTCCTCGCTCACTGACTCGCTGCGCTCGGTCGTTCGGCTGCGGCGAGCGGTAT
CAGCTCACTCAAAGGCGGTAATACGGTTATCCACAGAATCAGGGGATAACGCAGGAAAGAACATGTGAGC
AAAAGGCCAGCAAAAGGCCAGGAACCGTAAAAAGGCCGCGTTGCTGGCGTTTTTCCATAGGCTCCGCCCC
CCTGACGAGCATCACAAAAATCGACGCTCAAGTCAGAGGTGGCGAAACCCGACAGGACTATAAAGATACC
AGGCGTTTCCCCCTGGAAGCTCCCTCGTGCGCTCTCCTGTTCCGACCCTGCCGCTTACCGGATACCTGTC
CGCCTTTCTCTCTTCGGGAAGCGTGGCGCTTTCTCATAGCTCACGCTGTAGGTATCTCAGTTCGGTGTAG
GTCGTTCGCTCCAAGCTGGGCTGTGTGCACGAACCCCCCGTTCAGCCCGACCGCTGCGCCTTATCCGGTA
ACTATCGTCTTGAGTCCAACCCGGTAAGACACGACTTATCGCCACTGGCAGCAGCCACTGGTAACAGGAT
TAGCAGAGCGAGGTATGTAGGCGGTGCTACAGAGTTCTTGAAGTGGTGGCCTAACTACGGCTACACTAGA
AGAACAGTATTTGGTATCTGCGCTCTGCTGAAGCCAGTTACCTTCGGAAAAAGAGTTGGTAGCTCTTGAT
CCGGCAAACAAACCACCGCTGGTAGCGGTGGTTTTTTTGTTTGCAAGCAGCAGATTACGCGCAGAAAAAA
AGGATCTCAAGAAGATCCTTTGATCTTTTCTACGGGGTCTGACGCTCAGTGGAACGAAAACTCACGTTAA
GGGATTTTGGTCATGAGATTATCAAAAAGGATCTTCACCTAGATCCTTTTAAATTAAAAATGAAGTTTTA
AATCAATCTAAAGTATATATGAGTAAACTTGGTCTGACAGTTACCAATGCTTAATCAGTGAGGCACCTAT
CTCAGCGATCTGTCTATTTCGTTCATCCATAGTTGCCTGACTCCCCGTCGTGTAGATAACTACGATACGG
GAGGGCTTACCATCTGGCCCCAGTGCTGCAATGATACCGCGAGACCCACGCTCACCGGCTCCAGATTTAT
CAGCAATAAACCAGCCAGCCGGAAGGGCCGAGCGCAGAAGTGGTCCTGCAACTTTATCCGCCTCCATCCA
GTCTATTAATTGTTGCCGGGAAGCTAGAGTAAGTAGTTCGCCAGTTAATAGTTTGCGCAACGTTGTTGCC
ATTGCTACAGGCATCGTGGTGTCACGCTCGTCGTTTGGTATGGCTTCATTCAGCTCCGGTTCCCAACGAT
CAAGGCGAGTTACATGATCCCCCATGTTGTGCAAAAAAGCGGTTAGCTCCTTCGGTCCTCCGATCGTTGT
CAGAAGTAAGTTGGCCGCAGTGTTATCACTCATGGTTATGGCAGCACTGCATAATTCTCTTACTGTCATG
CCATCCGTAAGATGCTTTTCTGTGACTGGTGAGTACTCAACCAAGTCATTCTGAGAATAGTGTATGCGGC
GACCGAGTTGCTCTTGCCCGGCGTCAATACGGGATAATACCGCGCCACATAGCAGAACTTTAAAAGTGCT
CATCATTGGAAAACGTTCTTCGGGGCGAAAACTCTCAAGGATCTTACCGCTGTTGAGATCCAGTTCGATG
TAACCCACTCGTGCACCCAACTGATCTTCAGCATCTTTTACTTTCACCAGCGTTTCTGGGTGAGCAAAAA
CAGGAAGGCAAAATGCCGCAAAAAAGGGAATAAGGGCGACACGGAAATGTTGAATACTCATACTCTTCCT
TTTTCAATATTATTGAAGCATTTATCAGGGTTATTGTCTCATGAGCGGATACATATTTGAATGTATTTAG
AAAAATAAACAAATAGGGGTTCCGCGCACATTTCCCCGAAAAGTGCCACCTAAATTGTAAGCGTTAATAT
TTTGTTAAAATTCGCGTTAAATTTTTGTTAAATCAGCTCATTTTTTAACCAATAGGCCGAAATCGGCAAA
ATCCCTTATAAATCAAAAGAATAGACCGAGATAGGGT
[37 nt withheld, positions 4308-4344]
AAAGAACGTGGACTCCAACGTCAAAGG
[49 nt withheld, positions 4372-4420]
T
[91 nt withheld, positions 4422-4512]
G
[124 nt withheld, positions 4514-4637]
CCCATTCGCCATTCAGGCTGCGCAACTGTTGGGAAGGGCGATCGGTGCGGGCCTCTTCGCTATTACGCCA
GCTGGCGAAAGGGGGATGTGCTGCAAGGCGATTAAGTTGGGTAACGCCAGGGTTTTCCCAGTCACGACGT
TGTAAAACGACGGCCAGTGAGCGCGCGTAATACGACTCACTATAGGGCGAATTGGGTACGTCCCTAGGCC
TCCAAAAAAGCCTCCTCACTACTTCTGGAATAGCTCAGAGGCCGAGGCGGCCTCGGCCTCTGCATAAATA
AAAAAAATTAGTCAGCCATGGGGCGGAGAATGGGCGGAACTGGGCGGAGTTAGGGGCGGGATGGGCGGAG
TTAGGGGCGGGATAGCTAGAGCCAGACATGATAAGATACATTGATGAGTTTGGACAAACCACAACTAGAA
TGCAGTGAAAAAAATGCTTTATTTGTGAAATTTGTGATGCTATTGCTTTATTTGTAACCATTATAAGCTG
CAATAAACAAGTTCCTCTCACTCTCTGATATTCATTTCTTTGCAAGTTATAAATACTGAATAATAAGATG
ACATGAACTACTACTGCTAGAGATTTTCCACACTGACTAAAAGGGTCTGAGGGATCTCTAGTTACCAGAG
TCACACAACAGACGGGCACACACTACTTGAAGCACTCAAGGCAAGCTTTATTGAGGCTTAAGCAGTGGGT
TCCCTAGTTAGCCAGAGAGCTCCCAGGCTCAGATCTGGTCTAACCAGAGAGACCCAGTACAAGCAAAAAG
CAGATCTTGTCTTCGTTGGGAGTGAATTAGCCCTTCCAGTCCCCCCTTTTCTTTTAAAAAGTGGCTAAGA
TCTACAGCTGCCTTGTAAGTCATTGGTCTTAAAGGTACCCTATTCCTTTGCCCTCGGACGAGTGCTGGGG
CGTCGGTTTCCACTATCGGCGAGTACTTCTACACAGCCATCGGTCCAGACGGCCGCGCTTCTGCGGGCGA
TTTGTGTACGCCCGACAGTCCCGGCTCCGGATCGGACGATTGCGTCGCATCGACCCTGCGCCCAAGCTGC
ATCATCGAAATTGCCGTCAACCAAGCTCTGATAGAGTTGGTCAAGACCAATGCGGAGCATATACGCCCGG
AGCCGCGGCGATCCTGCAAGCTCCGGATGCCTCCGCTCGAAGTAGCGCGTCTGCTGCTCCATACAAGCCA
ACCACGGCCTCCAGAAGAAGATGTTGGCGACCTCGTATTGGGAATCCCCGAACATCGCCTCGCTCCAGTC
AATGACCGCTGTTATGCGGCCATTGTCCGTCAGGACATTGTTGGAGCCGAAATCCGCGTGCACGAGGTGC
CGGACTTCGGGGCAGTCCTCGGCCCAAAGCATCAGCTCATCGAGAGCCTGCGCGACGGACGCACTGACGG
TGTCGTCCATCACAGTTTGCCAGTGATACACATGGGGATCAGCAATCGCGCATATGAAATCACGCCATGT
AGTGTATTGACCGATTCCTTGCGGTCCGAATGGGCCGAACCCGCTCGTCTGGCTAAGATCGGCCGCAGCG
ATCGCATCCATGGCCTCCGCGACCGGCTGCAGAACAGCGGGCAGTTCGGTTTCAGGCAGGTCTTGCAACG
TGACACCCTGTGCACGGCGGGAGATGCAATAGGTCAGGCTCTCGCTAAATTCCCCAATGTCAAGCACTTC
CGGAATCGGGAGCGCGGCCGATGCAAAGTGCCGATAAACATAACGATCTTTGTAGAAACCATCGGCGCAG
CTATTTACCCGCAGGACATATCCACGCCCTCCTACATCGAAGCTGAAAGCACGAGATTCTTCGCCCTCCG
AGAGCTGCATCAGGTCGGAGACGCTGTCGAACTTTTCGATCAGAAACTTCTCGACAGACGTCGCGGTGAG
TTCAGGCTTTTTCATGGTGGCCACGTGAGGTCGAAAGGCCCGGAGATGAGGAAGAGGAGAACAGCGCGGC
AGACGTGCGCTTTTGAAGCGTGCAGAATGCCGGGCCTCCGGAGGACCTTCGGGCGCCCGCCCCGCCCCTG
AGCCCGCCCCTGAGCCCGCCCCCGGACCCACCCCTTCCCAGCCTCTGAGCCCAGAAAGCGAAGGAGCAAA
GCTGCTATTGGCCGCTGCCCCAAAGGCCTACCCGCTTCCATTGCTCAGCGGTGCTGTCCATCTGCACGAG
ACTAGTGAGACGTGCTACTTCCATTTGTCACGTCCTGCACGACGCGAGCTGCGGGGCGGGGGGGAACTTC
CTGACTAGGGGAGGAGTAGAAGGTGGCGCGAAGGGGCCACCAAAGAACGGAGCCGGTTGGCGCCTACCGG
TGGATGTGGAATGTGTGCGAGGCCAGAGGCCACTTGTGTAGCGCCAAGTGCCCAGCGGGGCTGCTAAAGC
GCATGCTCCAGACTGCCTTGGGAAAAGCGCCTCCCCTACCCGGTAGAATTCGAACCGCGGGAATTCCCGA
TGCGGGGAGGCGGCCCAAAGGGAGATCCGACTCGTCTGAGGGCGAAGGCGAAGACGCGGAAGAGGCCGCA
GAGCCGGCAGCAGGCCGCGGGAAGGAAGGTCCGCTGGATTGAGGGCCGAAGGGACGTAGCAGAAGGACGT
CCCGCGCAGAATCCAGGTGGCAACACAGGCGAGCAGCCATGGAAAGGACGTCAGCTTCCCCGACAACACC
ACGGAATTGTCAGTGCCCAACAGCCGAGCCCCTGTCCAGCAGCGGGCAAGGCAGGCGGCGATGAGTTCCG
CCGTGGCAATAGGGAGGGGGAAAGCGAAAGTCCCGGAAAGGAGCTGACAGGTGGTGGCAATGCCCCAACC
AGTGGGGGTTGCGTCAGCAAACACAGTGCACACCACGCCACGTTGCCTGACAACGGGCCACAACTCCTCA
TAAAGAGACAGCAACCAGGATTTATACAAGGAGGAGAAAATGAAAGCCATACGGGAAGCAATAGCATGAT
ACAAAGGCATTAAAGCAGCGTATCCACATAGCGTAAAAGGAGCAACATAGTTAAGAATACCAGTCAATCT
TTCACAAATTTTGTAATCCAGAGGTTGATTATCGGAATTCGATTATCACCACTTTGTACAAGAAAGCTGG
GTTTACATGCCATTGTAAGCAGGCCCTCCTCCTCCTTCTGGGACCACCCAGTTAATATTTTGACTTGGGT
CTTTGATATCACATGTTTTACAGTGCACACAGTTCTGAGCATTTATCTGTAATCGAAATCCATCACCTTG
TTCCAAAGGAACAAATTCATAAACTCCTGCAGGGCAGAATCGCTGCTCAGGCCCATCGTATATTGACAGG
TTTCTATTAACAGGTATGCTGTCATCCTTTAAGGTTAAATGTGCTGGCTGGTCATGTTCATGATTAGTAC
CACTCAAAGCCACAGAGGATAAGAGGTCAAAACTGATCTGTCCATCAGGTTTCGGATACTCAATGGGTGT
ACAATCCTTGGCTGGTTTGAGCTGATCAGAGTCTGAGCCTTTATGTTTTAGAGTCCATGGCTCCATTCCT
CTCAATATCCAGTAAAATATCCCAGTGTAAATCATCCCTCCATATACTCCCAGTATCCCGTGGCAAGATG
GCCTTATATTTCGAACAGCGTGTAGCTCTTTCCATACCCAGGATTGCTTCAAATTGTCCTCATATTCAGT
TACATGGAGTCCTGTTGTCTTTGACTGGAGATTTTCACTAGTTAGTTGCTTAAAAATTGATTCTGCTGCC
AAACTTCCACTTTTCATTGCCGTGTGGGTACCTTTGATCTTGGGGACATTCATGAAACCAGGACTACAAC
CAATTAGTAAGCCACCAGGAAAAGTGAGTTTTGGTATGGACTGCAAGCCGCCTTCATTGAGCGCTCGGGC
TCCGTAGGCTATCCTCTTCCCGCCTTCCAGGGTTGGCTGGATGCTGGGATGATGCTTCCACCTCTGGAAC
TCTCGGAATGGACTCAGGTACGGATTCTGATAGTCGAGGCCAACCACAAAGCCAACAGCTACTAGAGGTT
CACCTTCATTTAAGTGGTAAAGGAAAGAGCCTCCATAAGTATGTCTGTCCAAGGGCCAACCAACAGTGTG
ATCTACTCTTCCAGGTTTCCACTTCTTTTCATCAATAATCCATAACTCCTTCAAACCAATTCCGTAAGTC
TGTGCATCACAGCTGGCCCTCAGATCAAATTTCTTATAAAGCTGCTTGGCTAGGTGTCCATGGCAACCCT
CTGCAAAGACTGTGACTTTGGCATGCAGTTCCAGTCCTCTCTCAAATGTTGTCTTTGGTGCACCATCCTT
TTGTATGCCTACATCATTAGTGGCGATTCCTTTTACACTACCATCTTCATGATAAAGGACCTCAGCAGCA
GCATACCCAGGATACACTTCGACTCCAAGAGCCTCTGCCTGTTCTCCCATCCAGCTCACCAGATGTCCTA
GGCGTACGATGTAATTGCCATGATTGTTCATCGGAAGACCTGGAAGAATTGGCACAGGAATTCTGTGTTT
CTCTGTTAAAATGGCAAACCTGTCTTCTGTTACAGGAGTATTAAGTGGAGCCCCTTTCTCCTTCCAGTCT
GGGAAGAGCTCTTTGAAGGCAGCTGGATCAAGACAAGCCCCTGAGAGCGTGTGTGCTCCGATCTGAGCAG
CTTTCTCCACCAGACACACACGGATGTCCTTCCCCTGTTCAGCAGCCAGCTGCTTTAGCCGAATAGCTGC
AGAGAGTCCTGCTGGGCCGGCACCAACTATGACCACATCTGCTTCTTCTGCAAACCTCTCCATATTCACT
CCTTCCCATCTTTTGTCTTTCTCCCGGGGATGAACAGTGTAGTGAGTGGTAATCTGAGGCTTCTTCTTCT
TCTTCTTTACAGCAGAGGTTGAAGAACATCTTGGCGCGCATAGTGGTAGACACTTCTTAATTTTTAAGGC
ATGAAACCAATGGTAGGCAGGGCAGGACAGCTTGGTTAGTCGCACCAACATGGTGGCAGCCTGCTTTTTT
GTACAAACTTGTCACGACACCTGAAATGGAAGAAAAAAACTTTGAACCACTGTCTGAGGCTTGAGAATGA
ACCAAGATCCAAACTCAAAAAGGGCAAATTCCAAGGAGAATTACATCAAGTGCCAAGCTGGCCTAACTTC
AGTCTCCACCCACTCAGTGTGGGGAAACTCCATCGCATAAAACCCCTCCCCCCAACCTAAAGACGACGTA
CTCCAAAAGCTCGAGAACTAATCGAGGTGCCTGGACGGCGCCCGGTACTCCGTGGAGTCACATGAAGCGA
CGGCTGAGGACGGAAAGGCCCTTTTCCTTTGTGTGGGTGACTCACCCGCCCGCTCTCCCGAGCGCCGCGT
CCTCCATTTTGAGCTCCCTGCAGCAGGGCCGGGAAGCGGCCATCTTTCCGCTCACGCAACTGGTGCCGAC
CGGGCCAGCCTTGCCGCCCAGGGCGGGGCGATACACGGCGGCGCGAGACCAGGCACCAGAGCAGGCCGGC
CAGCTTGAGACTACCCCCGTCCGATTCTCGGTGGCCGCGCTCGCAGGCCCCGCCTCGCCGAACATGTGCG
CTGGGACGCACGGGCCCCGTCGCCGCCCGCGGCCCCAAAAACCGAAATACCAGTGTGCAGATCTTGGCCC
GCATTTACAAGACTATCTTGCCAGAAAAAAAGCGTCGCAGCAGGTCATCAAAAATTTTAAATGGCTAGAG
ACTTATCGAAAGCAGCGAGACAGGCGCGAAGGTGCCACCAGATTCGCACGCGGCGGCCCCAGCGCCCAGG
CCAGGCCTCAACTCAAGCACGAGGCGAAGGGGCTCCTTAAGCGCAAGGCCTCGAACTCTCCCACCCACTT
CCAACCCGAAGCTCGGGATCAAGAATCACGTACTGCAGCCAGGTGGAAGTAATTCAAGGCACGCAAGGGC
CATAACCCGTAAAGAGGCCAGGCCCGCGGGAACCACACACGGCACTTACCTGTGTTCTGGCGGCAAACCC
GTTGCGAAAAAGAACGTTCACGGCGACTACTGCACTTATATACGGTTCTCCCCCACCCTCGGGAAAAAGG
CGGAGCCAGTACACGACATCACTTTCCCAGTTTACCCCGCGCCACCTTCTCTAGGCACCGGTTCAATTGC
CGACCCCTCCCCCCAACTTCTCGGGGACTGTGGGCGATGTGCGCTCTGCCCACTGACGGGCAC
Features (pLannotate 1.2.2; 32 found; start..end, strand, type, name):
      8..28      -  protein_bind   attB4: mutant version of attB; core recombination site for the Gateway® BP reaction BP Clonase™
     46..163     -  misc_feature   cPPT/CTS: central polypurine tract and central termination sequence of HIV-1
    181..281     -  CDS            Rev (fragment): human immunodeficiency virus 1 (HIV-1) Rev protein; rev; enhances nuclear export of unspliced and incompletely spliced viral mRNAs
    658..891     -  misc_feature   RRE: The Rev response element (RRE) of HIV-1 allows for Rev-dependent mRNA export from the nucleus to the cytoplasm.
   1037..1400    -  CDS            HIV-1 gag (fragment): gag protein from human immunodeficiency virus 1; gag
   1384..1509    -  misc_feature   HIV-1 Ψ: packaging signal of human immunodeficiency virus type 1
   1556..1736    -  LTR            5' LTR (truncated): truncated 5' long terminal repeat (LTR) from HIV-1
   1737..1963    -  promoter       RSV promoter: Rous sarcoma virus enhancer/promoter
   1991..2009    -  promoter       T3 promoter: promoter for bacteriophage T3 RNA polymerase
   2052..2074    -  protein_bind   lac operator (fragment): The lac repressor binds to the lac operator to inhibit transcription in E. coli. This inhibition can be relieved by adding lactose or isopropyl-β-D-thiogalactopyranoside (IPTG). lac repressor encoded by lacI
   2078..2108    -  promoter       lac promoter: promoter for the E. coli lac operon
   2123..2144    -  protein_bind   CAP binding site: CAP binding activates transcription in the presence of cAMP. E. coli catabolite activator protein
   2157..2249    -  CDS            lacI (fragment): lac repressor; lacI; The lac repressor binds to the lac operator to inhibit transcription in E. coli. This inhibition can be relieved by adding lactose or isopropyl-β-D-thiogalactopyranoside (IPTG).
   2432..3020    -  rep_origin     ori: high-copy-number ColE1/pMB1/pBR322/pUC origin of replication
   3191..4051    -  CDS            AmpR: β-lactamase; bla; confers resistance to ampicillin, carbenicillin, and related antibiotics
   4052..4156    -  promoter       AmpR promoter: bla
   4209..4637    -  rep_origin     f1 ori (sequence partly withheld): f1 bacteriophage origin of replication; arrow indicates direction of (+) strand synthesis
   4642..4797    -  CDS            lacZα (fragment): LacZα fragment of β-galactosidase; lacZ fragment
   4805..4823    +  promoter       T7 promoter: promoter for bacteriophage T7 RNA polymerase
   4844..4979    -  rep_origin     SV40 ori: SV40 origin of replication
   5019..5140    -  polyA_signal   SV40 poly(A) signal: SV40 polyadenylation signal
   5212..5445    -  LTR            3' LTR (ΔU3): self-inactivating 3' long terminal repeat (LTR) from HIV-1
   5447..5524    -  CDS            nef (fragment): NEF_HV1Z2 - Experimental evidence at protein level: Swiss-Prot protein existence level 1. Extracellular Nef protein targets CD4(+) T-lymphocytes for apoptosis by interacting with CXCR4 surface receptors. From Human immunodeficiency virus type 1 group M subtype D (isolate Z2/CDC-Z34) (HIV-1).
   5520..6542    -  CDS            hph: KHYB_ECOLX - Experimental evidence at protein level: Swiss-Prot protein existence level 1. The aminoglycoside phosphotransferases achieve inactivation of their antibiotic substrates by phosphorylation. Only phosphorylates hygromycin and closely related compounds such as demethyl analogs and destomycin. From Escherichia coli.
   6559..7058    -  promoter       PGK promoter: mouse phosphoglycerate kinase 1 promoter
   7089..7677    -  misc_feature   WPRE: woodchuck hepatitis virus posttranscriptional regulatory element
   7695..7719    +  protein_bind   attB2: mutant version of attB; recombination site for the Gateway® BP reaction BP Clonase™
   7723..9588    -  CDS            Etfdh: ETFD_MOUSE - Experimental evidence at protein level: Swiss-Prot protein existence level 1. Accepts electrons from ETF and reduces ubiquinone. From Mus musculus (Mouse).
   9595..9619    -  protein_bind   attB1: mutant version of attB; recombination site for the Gateway® BP reaction BP Clonase™
   9628..9831    -  intron         EF-1α intron A: truncated intron upstream of the start codon of human EF-1α
  10457..10566   -  intron         EF-1α intron A (fragment): intron upstream of the start codon of human EF-1α
  10567..10778   -  promoter       EF-1α core promoter: core promoter for human elongation factor EF-1α
