>Addgene plasmid #232315 | pLenti-mEtfdh-AAG6 Sequencing Result | analyzer sequence | sequence record 466618
[52 nt withheld, positions 1-52]
C
[91 nt withheld, positions 54-144]
A
[49 nt withheld, positions 146-194]
CCTTTGACGTTGGAGTCCACGTTCTTT
[37 nt withheld, positions 222-258]
ACCCTATCTCGGTCTATTCTTTTGATTTATAAGGGATTTTGCCGATTTCGGCCTATTGGTTAAAAAATGA
GCTGATTTAACAAAAATTTAACGCGAATTTTAACAAAATATTAACGCTTACAATTTAGGTGGCACTTTTC
GGGGAAATGTGCGCGGAACCCCTATTTGTTTATTTTTCTAAATACATTCAAATATGTATCCGCTCATGAG
ACAATAACCCTGATAAATGCTTCAATAATATTGAAAAAGGAAGAGTATGAGTATTCAACATTTCCGTGTC
GCCCTTATTCCCTTTTTTGCGGCATTTTGCCTTCCTGTTTTTGCTCACCCAGAAACGCTGGTGAAAGTAA
AAGATGCTGAAGATCAGTTGGGTGCACGAGTGGGTTACATCGAACTGGATCTCAACAGCGGTAAGATCCT
TGAGAGTTTTCGCCCCGAAGAACGTTTTCCAATGATGAGCACTTTTAAAGTTCTGCTATGTGGCGCGGTA
TTATCCCGTATTGACGCCGGGCAAGAGCAACTCGGTCGCCGCATACACTATTCTCAGAATGACTTGGTTG
AGTACTCACCAGTCACAGAAAAGCATCTTACGGATGGCATGACAGTAAGAGAATTATGCAGTGCTGCCAT
AACCATGAGTGATAACACTGCGGCCAACTTACTTCTGACAACGATCGGAGGACCGAAGGAGCTAACCGCT
TTTTTGCACAACATGGGGGATCATGTAACTCGCCTTGATCGTTGGGAACCGGAGCTGAATGAAGCCATAC
CAAACGACGAGCGTGACACCACGATGCCTGTAGCAATGGCAACAACGTTGCGCAAACTATTAACTGGCGA
ACTACTTACTCTAGCTTCCCGGCAACAATTAATAGACTGGATGGAGGCGGATAAAGTTGCAGGACCACTT
CTGCGCTCGGCCCTTCCGGCTGGCTGGTTTATTGCTGATAAATCTGGAGCCGGTGAGCGTGGGTCTCGCG
GTATCATTGCAGCACTGGGGCCAGATGGTAAGCCCTCCCGTATCGTAGTTATCTACACGACGGGGAGTCA
GGCAACTATGGATGAACGAAATAGACAGATCGCTGAGATAGGTGCCTCACTGATTAAGCATTGGTAACTG
TCAGACCAAGTTTACTCATATATACTTTAGATTGATTTAAAACTTCATTTTTAATTTAAAAGGATCTAGG
TGAAGATCCTTTTTGATAATCTCATGACCAAAATCCCTTAACGTGAGTTTTCGTTCCACTGAGCGTCAGA
CCCCGTAGAAAAGATCAAAGGATCTTCTTGAGATCCTTTTTTTCTGCGCGTAATCTGCTGCTTGCAAACA
AAAAAACCACCGCTACCAGCGGTGGTTTGTTTGCCGGATCAAGAGCTACCAACTCTTTTTCCGAAGGTAA
CTGGCTTCAGCAGAGCGCAGATACCAAATACTGTTCTTCTAGTGTAGCCGTAGTTAGGCCACCACTTCAA
GAACTCTGTAGCACCGCCTACATACCTCGCTCTGCTAATCCTGTTACCAGTGGCTGCTGCCAGTGGCGAT
AAGTCGTGTCTTACCGGGTTGGACTCAAGACGATAGTTACCGGATAAGGCGCAGCGGTCGGGCTGAACGG
GGGGTTCGTGCACACAGCCCAGCTTGGAGCGAACGACCTACACCGAACTGAGATACCTACAGCGTGAGCT
ATGAGAAAGCGCCACGCTTCCCGAAGAGAGAAAGGCGGACAGGTATCCGGTAAGCGGCAGGGTCGGAACA
GGAGAGCGCACGAGGGAGCTTCCAGGGGGAAACGCCTGGTATCTTTATAGTCCTGTCGGGTTTCGCCACC
TCTGACTTGAGCGTCGATTTTTGTGATGCTCGTCAGGGGGGCGGAGCCTATGGAAAAACGCCAGCAACGC
GGCCTTTTTACGGTTCCTGGCCTTTTGCTGGCCTTTTGCTCACATGTTCTTTCCTGCGTTATCCCCTGAT
TCTGTGGATAACCGTATTACCGCCTTTGAGTGAGCTGATACCGCTCGCCGCAGCCGAACGACCGAGCGCA
GCGAGTCAGTGAGCGAGGAAGCGGAAGAGCGCCCAATACGCAAACCGCCTCTCCCCGCGCGTTGGCCGAT
TCATTAATGCAGCTGGCACGACAGGTTTCCCGACTGGAAAGCGGGCAGTGAGCGCAACGCAATTAATGTG
AGTTAGCTCACTCATTAGGCACCCCAGGCTTTACACTTTATGCTTCCGGCTCGTATGTTGTGTGGAATTG
TGAGCGGATAACAATTTCACACAGGAAACAGCTATGACCATGATTACGCCAAGCGCGCAATTAACCCTCA
CTAAAGGGAACAAAAGCTGGAGCTGCAAGCTTAATGTAGTCTTATGCAATACTCTTGTAGTCTTGCAACA
TGGTAACGATGAGTTAGCAACATGCCTTACAAGGAGAGAAAAAGCACCGTGCATGCCGATTGGTGGAAGT
AAGGTGGTACGATCGTGCCTTATTAGGAAGGCAACAGACGGGTCTGACATGGATTGGACGAACCACTGAA
TTGCCGCATTGCAGAGATATTGTATTTAAGTGCCTAGCTCGATACATAAACGGGTCTCTCTGGTTAGACC
AGATCTGAGCCTGGGAGCTCTCTGGCTAACTAGGGAACCCACTGCTTAAGCCTCAATAAAGCTTGCCTTG
AGTGCTTCAAGTAGTGTGTGCCCGTCTGTTGTGTGACTCTGGTAACTAGAGATCCCTCAGACCCTTTTAG
TCAGTGTGGAAAATCTCTAGCAGTAGTAGTTCATGTCATCTTATTATTCAGTATTTATAACTTGCAAAGA
AATGAATATCAGAGAGTGAGAGGAACTTGTTTATTGCAGCTTATAATGGTTACAAATAAAGCAATAGCAT
CACAAATTTCACAAATAAAGCATTTTTTTCACTGCATTCTAGTTGTGGTTTGTCCAAACTCATCAATGTA
TCTTATCATGTCTGGCTCTAGCTATCCCGCCCCTAACTCCGCCCATCCCGCCCCTAACTCCGCCCAGTTC
CGCCCATTCTCCGCCCCATGGCTGACTAATTTTTTTTATTTATGCAGAGGCCGAGGCCGCCTCGGCCTCT
GAGCTATTCCAGAAGTAGTGAGGAGGCTTTTTTGGAGGCCTAGGGACGTACCCAATTCGCCCTATAGTGA
GTCGTATTACGCGCGCTCACTGGCCGTCGTTTTACAACGTCGTGACTGGGAAAACCCTGGCGTTACCCAA
CTTAATCGCCTTGCAGCACATCCCCCTTTCGCCAGCTGGCGTAATAGCGAAGAGGCCCGCACCGATCGCC
CTTCCCAACAGTTGCGCAGCCTGAATGGCGAATGGG
[72 nt withheld, positions 3585-3656]
Features (pLannotate 1.2.2; 15 found; start..end, strand, type, name):
    410..514     +  promoter       AmpR promoter: bla
    515..1375    +  CDS            AmpR: β-lactamase; bla; confers resistance to ampicillin, carbenicillin, and related antibiotics
   1546..2134    +  rep_origin     ori: high-copy-number ColE1/pMB1/pBR322/pUC origin of replication
   2317..2409    +  CDS            lacI (fragment): lac repressor; lacI; The lac repressor binds to the lac operator to inhibit transcription in E. coli. This inhibition can be relieved by adding lactose or isopropyl-β-D-thiogalactopyranoside (IPTG).
   2422..2443    +  protein_bind   CAP binding site: CAP binding activates transcription in the presence of cAMP. E. coli catabolite activator protein
   2458..2488    +  promoter       lac promoter: promoter for the E. coli lac operon
   2496..2512    +  protein_bind   lac operator: The lac repressor binds to the lac operator to inhibit transcription in E. coli. This inhibition can be relieved by adding lactose or isopropyl-β-D-thiogalactopyranoside (IPTG). lac repressor encoded by lacI
   2557..2575    +  promoter       T3 promoter: promoter for bacteriophage T3 RNA polymerase
   2603..2829    +  promoter       RSV promoter: Rous sarcoma virus enhancer/promoter
   2830..3010    +  LTR            5' LTR (truncated): truncated 5' long terminal repeat (LTR) from HIV-1
   3082..3203    +  polyA_signal   SV40 poly(A) signal: SV40 polyadenylation signal
   3243..3378    +  rep_origin     SV40 ori: SV40 origin of replication
   3399..3417    -  promoter       T7 promoter: promoter for bacteriophage T7 RNA polymerase
   3425..3580    +  CDS            lacZα (fragment): LacZα fragment of β-galactosidase; lacZ fragment
   3585..357     +  rep_origin     f1 ori (across the origin) (sequence partly withheld): f1 bacteriophage origin of replication; arrow indicates direction of (+) strand synthesis
