[The description below was written by a language model from this plasmid's Addgene catalogue record and pLannotate feature annotations shown in this document.]
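Description:
pLenti-mEtfdh-AAG6 is a third-generation-style, self-inactivating HIV-1 lentiviral transfer plasmid of about 10.8 kb for stable expression of a mutant mouse Etfdh (electron transfer flavoprotein dehydrogenase, also called Etfqo) in mammalian cells. The catalogue lists the backbone as pUltra. However, the annotated full sequence shows Gateway attB1/attB2 (and attB4) scars flanking the insert and promoter, an EF-1α promoter and a PGK-hygromycin cassette, so the architecture resembles a Gateway-derived lentiviral destination vector. The record does not resolve this difference, and it also lists restriction cloning with unknown sites. In bacteria the plasmid replicates from a high-copy ColE1/pUC origin and is selected with ampicillin (AmpR). An f1 origin and an SV40 origin are also present.

The viral genome is transcribed from an RSV promoter fused to a truncated 5′ LTR. It carries the Ψ packaging signal with a gag fragment, the RRE for Rev-dependent nuclear export and the cPPT/CTS, and it ends in a ΔU3 3′ LTR followed by an SV40 poly(A) signal. Within it, the human EF-1α core promoter with a shortened intron A drives the Etfdh coding sequence, followed by a WPRE to enhance transcript expression. A downstream mouse PGK promoter drives hph, which gives hygromycin selection of transduced cells.

The 1,869 bp insert carries a set of single-base changes the depositor describes as PAM sequence mutations, presumably to make it resistant to CRISPR guides aimed at the endogenous gene. It also has six consecutive AAG triplets inserted near the 5′ end of the coding region. The record does not state what this AAG tract is for.

A second, 3.6 kb sequencing record contains only backbone elements and no lentiviral payload, so it does not represent the full construct.
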