Addgene plasmid #232315: pLenti-mEtfdh-AAG6
Purpose: Expression of mouse mutant Etfdh (AAG6)
Depositing lab: Ivan Topisirovic. Depositing organization: McGill University. Publication: Mitochondrial ETF insufficiency drives neoplastic growth by selectively optimizing cancer bioenergetics. Papadopoli D, Palia R, Jovanovic P, Tabariès S, Ciccolini E, Sabourin V, Igelmann S, McLaughlan S, Zhan L, Kim H, Chekkal N, Szkop KJ, Bertomeu T, Zeng J, Vassalakis J, Afzali F, Mzoughi S, Guccione E, Tyers M, Avizonis D, Larsson O, Postovit LM, Djuranovic S, Ursini-Siegel J, Siegel PM, Pollak M, Topisirovic I. bioRxiv 2024.10.25.620155 10.1101/2024.10.25.620155.
Backbone
  Vector backbone: pUltra
  Vector type: Lentiviral
  Selectable markers: Hygromycin
Growth in bacteria
  Bacterial resistance: Ampicillin, 100 μg/mL
  Growth temperature: 37°C
  Growth strain: NEB Stable
  Copy number: Unknown
Gene/Insert
  Gene/Insert name: Etfdh (alt name: Etfqo)
  Species: M. musculus (mouse)
  Insert size (bp): 1869
  Mutation: PAM Sequence Mutations: (G36C, T39C, C42T, C72T, T78A, G81A, T84C, T87G); Insertion: 6 (AAG) tracks (115 to 132)
  Entrez Gene: Etfdh (a.k.a. 0610010I20Rik)
  Cloning method: Restriction Enzyme; 5′ cloning site Unknown (unknown if destroyed)
Terms and licenses: Academic/Nonprofit Terms; Industry Terms: Not Available to Industry
Depositor comments: Please see Addgene plasmid #24129 for pUltra cloning details. Please visit https://doi.org/10.1101/2024.10.25.620155 for bioRxiv preprint.
How to cite: pLenti-mEtfdh-AAG6 was a gift from Ivan Topisirovic (Addgene plasmid # 232315 ; http://n2t.net/addgene:232315 ; RRID:Addgene_232315)
